LOCUS       Exported 2893 bp ds-DNA circular SYN 12-MAY-2021
DEFINITION  pMVP L1-R5 entry plasmid, contains empty H1-driven shRNA expression
            cassette for 4-component MultiSite Gateway Pro assembly.
ACCESSION   .
VERSION     .
KEYWORDS    HE401: pMVP (L1-R5) shRNA
SOURCE      synthetic DNA construct
  ORGANISM  synthetic DNA construct
REFERENCE   1 (bases 1 to 2893)
  AUTHORS   Haldeman JM, Conway AE, Arlotto ME, Slentz DH, Muoio DM, Becker TC,
            Newgard CB
  TITLE     Creation of versatile cloning platforms for transgene expression and
            dCas9-based epigenome editing.
  JOURNAL   Nucleic Acids Res. 2018 Dec 27. pii: 5264291. doi:
            10.1093/nar/gky1286.
  PUBMED    30590691
REFERENCE   2 (bases 1 to 2893)
  AUTHORS   .
  TITLE     Direct Submission
  JOURNAL   Exported May 12, 2021 from SnapGene Server 1.1.58
            http://www.snapgene.com
FEATURES             Location/Qualifiers
     source          1..2893
                     /organism="synthetic DNA construct"
                     /mol_type="other DNA"
     primer_bind     92..109
                     /label=L4440
                     /note="L4440 vector, forward primer"
     terminator      268..295
                     /label=rrnB T2 terminator
                     /note="transcription terminator T2 from the E. coli rrnB
                     gene"
     terminator      387..473
                     /gene="Escherichia coli rrnB"
                     /label=rrnB T1 terminator
                     /note="transcription terminator T1 from the E. coli rrnB
                     gene"
     primer_bind     522..544
                     /label=M13/pUC Forward
                     /note="In lacZ gene"
     primer_bind     536..553
                     /label=M13 Forward
                     /note="In lacZ gene. Also called M13-F20 or M13 (-21)
                     Forward"
     primer_bind     537..553
                     /label=M13 fwd
                     /note="common sequencing primer, one of multiple similar
                     variants"
     protein_bind    569..668
                     /gene="mutant version of attL"
                     /label=attL1
                     /bound_moiety="LR Clonase(TM)"
                     /note="recombination site for the Gateway(R) LR reaction"
     promoter        689..903
                     /label=H1 promoter
                     /note="human H1 RNA promoter"
     primer_bind     824..843
                     /label=H1
                     /note="Human H1 promoter, forward primer"
     protein_bind    956..1079
                     /gene="mutant version of attR"
                     /label=attR5
                     /bound_moiety="LR Clonase(TM)"
                     /note="recombination site for the Gateway(R) LR reaction"
     primer_bind     complement(1134..1153)
                     /label=T7
                     /note="T7 promoter, forward primer"
     promoter        complement(1135..1153)
                     /label=T7 promoter
                     /note="promoter for bacteriophage T7 RNA polymerase"
     primer_bind     complement(1158..1174)
                     /label=M13 rev
                     /note="common sequencing primer, one of multiple similar
                     variants"
     primer_bind     complement(1158..1174)
                     /label=M13 Reverse
                     /note="In lacZ gene. Also called M13-rev"
     primer_bind     complement(1276..1295)
                     /label=pENTR-R
                     /note="pENTR vectors, reverse primer"
     CDS             1287..2096
                     /codon_start=1
                     /gene="aph(3')-Ia"
                     /product="aminoglycoside phosphotransferase"
                     /label=KanR
                     /note="confers resistance to kanamycin in bacteria or G418
                     (Geneticin(R)) in eukaryotes"
                     /translation="MSHIQRETSRPRLNSNMDADLYGYKWARDNVGQSGATIYRLYGKP
                     DAPELFLKHGKGSVANDVTDEMVRLNWLTEFMPLPTIKHFIRTPDDAWLLTTAIPGKTA
                     FQVLEEYPDSGENIVDALAVFLRRLHSIPVCNCPFNSDRVFRLAQAQSRMNNGLVDASD
                     FDDERNGWPVEQVWKEMHKLLPFSPDSVVTHGDFSLDNLIFDEGKLIGCIDVGRVGIAD
                     RYQDLAILWNCLGEFSPSLQKRLFQKYGIDNPDMNKLQFHLMLDEFF"
     primer_bind     complement(1354..1373)
                     /label=Kan-R
                     /note="Kanamycin resistance gene, reverse primer"
     rep_origin      2243..2831
                     /direction=RIGHT
                     /label=ori
                     /note="high-copy-number ColE1/pMB1/pBR322/pUC origin of
                     replication"
     primer_bind     2732..2751
                     /label=pBR322ori-F
                     /note="pBR322 origin, forward primer"
ORIGIN
        1 ctttcctgcg ttatcccctg attctgtgga taaccgtatt accgcctttg agtgagctga
       61 taccgctcgc cgcagccgaa cgaccgagcg cagcgagtca gtgagcgagg aagcggaaga
      121 gcgcccaata cgcaaaccgc ctctccccgc gcgttggccg attcattaat gcagctggca
      181 cgacaggttt cccgactgga aagcgggcag tgagcgcaac gcaattaata cgcgtaccgc
      241 tagccaggaa gagtttgtag aaacgcaaaa aggccatccg tcaggatggc cttctgctta
      301 gtttgatgcc tggcagttta tggcgggcgt cctgcccgcc accctccggg ccgttgcttc
      361 acaacgttca aatccgctcc cggcggattt gtcctactca ggagagcgtt caccgacaaa
      421 caacagataa aacgaaaggc ccagtcttcc gactgagcct ttcgttttat ttgatgcctg
      481 gcagttccct actctcgcgt taacgctagc atggatgttt tcccagtcac gacgttgtaa
      541 aacgacggcc agtcttaagc tcgggcccca aataatgatt ttattttgac tgatagtgac
      601 ctgttcgttg caacaaattg atgagcaatg cttttttata atgccaactt tgtacaaaaa
      661 agcaggctta ggccatggat ccgaattcga acgctgacgt catcaacccg ctccaaggaa
      721 tcgcgggccc agtgtcacta ggcgggaaca cccagcgcgc gtgcgccctg gcaggaagat
      781 ggctgtgagg gacaggggag tggcgccctg caatatttgc atgtcgctat gtgttctggg
      841 aaatcaccat aaacgtgaaa tgtctttgga tttgggaatc ttataagttc tgtatgagac
      901 cacagatctg cgtttaaacg gaagctttag gccgcctaga gggaaggtgc tgagacaact
      961 ttgtatacaa aagttgaacg agaaacgtaa aatgatataa atatcaatat attaaattag
     1021 attttgcata aaaaacagac tacataatac tgtaaaacac aacatatcca gtcactatga
     1081 atcaactact tagatggtat tagtgacctg tactgcaggg cggccgcgat atcccctata
     1141 gtgagtcgta ttacatggtc atagctgttt cctggcagct ctggcccgtg tctcaaaatc
     1201 tctgatgtta cattgcacaa gataaaaata tatcatcatg aacaataaaa ctgtctgctt
     1261 acataaacag taatacaagg ggtgttatga gccatattca acgggaaacg tcgaggccgc
     1321 gattaaattc caacatggat gctgatttat atgggtataa atgggctcgc gataatgtcg
     1381 ggcaatcagg tgcgacaatc tatcgcttgt atgggaagcc cgatgcgcca gagttgtttc
     1441 tgaaacatgg caaaggtagc gttgccaatg atgttacaga tgagatggtc agactaaact
     1501 ggctgacgga atttatgcct cttccgacca tcaagcattt tatccgtact cctgatgatg
     1561 catggttact caccactgcg atccccggaa aaacagcatt ccaggtatta gaagaatatc
     1621 ctgattcagg tgaaaatatt gttgatgcgc tggcagtgtt cctgcgccgg ttgcattcga
     1681 ttcctgtttg taattgtcct tttaacagcg atcgcgtatt tcgtctcgct caggcgcaat
     1741 cacgaatgaa taacggtttg gttgatgcga gtgattttga tgacgagcgt aatggctggc
     1801 ctgttgaaca agtctggaaa gaaatgcata aacttttgcc attctcaccg gattcagtcg
     1861 tcactcatgg tgatttctca cttgataacc ttatttttga cgaggggaaa ttaataggtt
     1921 gtattgatgt tggacgagtc ggaatcgcag accgatacca ggatcttgcc atcctatgga
     1981 actgcctcgg tgagttttct ccttcattac agaaacggct ttttcaaaaa tatggtattg
     2041 ataatcctga tatgaataaa ttgcagtttc atttgatgct cgatgagttt ttctaatcag
     2101 aattggttaa ttggttgtaa cactggcaga gcattacgct gacttgacgg gacggcgcaa
     2161 gctcatgacc aaaatccctt aacgtgagtt acgcgtcgtt ccactgagcg tcagaccccg
     2221 tagaaaagat caaaggatct tcttgagatc ctttttttct gcgcgtaatc tgctgcttgc
     2281 aaacaaaaaa accaccgcta ccagcggtgg tttgtttgcc ggatcaagag ctaccaactc
     2341 tttttccgaa ggtaactggc ttcagcagag cgcagatacc aaatactgtt cttctagtgt
     2401 agccgtagtt aggccaccac ttcaagaact ctgtagcacc gcctacatac ctcgctctgc
     2461 taatcctgtt accagtggct gctgccagtg gcgataagtc gtgtcttacc gggttggact
     2521 caagacgata gttaccggat aaggcgcagc ggtcgggctg aacggggggt tcgtgcacac
     2581 agcccagctt ggagcgaacg acctacaccg aactgagata cctacagcgt gagctatgag
     2641 aaagcgccac gcttcccgaa gggagaaagg cggacaggta tccggtaagc ggcagggtcg
     2701 gaacaggaga gcgcacgagg gagcttccag ggggaaacgc ctggtatctt tatagtcctg
     2761 tcgggtttcg ccacctctga cttgagcgtc gatttttgtg atgctcgtca ggggggcgga
     2821 gcctatggaa aaacgccagc aacgcggcct ttttacggtt cctggccttt tgctggcctt
     2881 ttgctcacat gtt
//
