[The description below was written by a language model from this plasmid's Addgene catalogue record and the feature table of its GenBank file.]
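Description:
HE401: pMVP (L1-R5) shRNA is a small (about 2.9 kb) Gateway entry plasmid from the pMVP modular cloning platform, built on the Invitrogen pDONR221 P1-P5r backbone. It is propagated in E. coli at high copy number from a ColE1/pUC-type origin and is selected with kanamycin through the aph(3')-Ia (KanR) gene. As is typical of pDONR-derived entry clones, rrnB T1 and T2 transcription terminators sit upstream of the recombination cassette to insulate it from read-through transcription. M13 forward and reverse primer sites, plus a T7 promoter, flank the cassette and allow the insert to be sequenced.

The payload is a 287 bp synthetic cassette placed between attL1 and attR5 recombination sites. It consists of the human H1 RNA promoter, an RNA polymerase III promoter commonly used to drive short hairpin RNAs, followed by a short region before attR5. The plasmid is catalogued as an empty backbone, so no hairpin is present. A user is expected to add their own shRNA sequence downstream of H1, although the record does not state which cloning sites are provided for this.

The attL1/attR5 pairing marks this as the first-position module in a four-component MultiSite Gateway Pro assembly. In an LR Clonase reaction it recombines in a fixed order and orientation with three other entry plasmids carrying compatible att sites and with a destination vector. This places the H1-shRNA unit next to other modules, such as promoters, transgenes or tags, in a single final expression construct. It therefore allows gene knockdown to be combined with transgene expression within the pMVP system.
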