Addgene plasmid #121698: HE401: pMVP (L1-R5) shRNA
Purpose: (Empty Backbone) pMVP L1-R5 entry plasmid, contains empty H1-driven shRNA expression cassette for 4-component MultiSite Gateway Pro assembly
Depositing lab: Christopher Newgard. Depositing organization: Duke University. Publication: Creation of versatile cloning platforms for transgene expression and dCas9-based epigenome editing. Haldeman JM, Conway AE, Arlotto ME, Slentz DH, Muoio DM, Becker TC, Newgard CB. Nucleic Acids Res. 2018 Dec 27. pii: 5264291. doi: 10.1093/nar/gky1286. PubMed 30590691.
Backbone
  Vector backbone: pDONR221 P1-P5r
  Backbone manufacturer: Invitrogen
  Backbone size (bp): 2606
  Vector type: Synthetic Biology ; pMVP Gateway Entry Plasmid
Growth in bacteria
  Bacterial resistance: Kanamycin, 50 μg/mL
  Growth temperature: 37°C
  Growth strain: DH5alpha
  Copy number: High Copy
Gene/Insert
  Gene/Insert name: H1-driven shRNA Expression Cassette
  Species: Synthetic
  Insert size (bp): 287
  Cloning method: Gateway Cloning
  Sequencing primers: 5′ M13F; 3′ M13R
Terms and licenses: Academic/Nonprofit Terms; Industry Terms: Not Available to Industry
How to cite: HE401: pMVP (L1-R5) shRNA was a gift from Christopher Newgard (Addgene plasmid # 121698 ; http://n2t.net/addgene:121698 ; RRID:Addgene_121698)
